>Addgene plasmid #78914 | HA-BAP1-A95D-GFP | addgene partial sequence | sequence record 150398 | CMV-F 5'-CGCAAATGGGCGGTAGGCGTG-3'
ACCGTCAGATCCGCTAGCGCTACCGGACTCAGATCTCGAGCTCAAGCTTCGAATTCCAATGGCTTACCCA
TACGATGTTCCAGATTACGCTATGAATAAGGGCTGGCTGGAGCTGGAGAGCGACCCAGGCCTCTTCACCC
TGCTCGTGGAAGATTTCGGTGTCAAGGGGGTGCAAGTGGAGGAGATCTACGACCTTCAGAGCAAATGTCA
GGGCCCTGTATATGGATTTATCTTCCTGTTCAAATGGATCGAAGAGCGCCGGTCCCGGCGAAAGGTCTCT
ACCTTGGTGGATGATACGTCCGTGATTGATGATGATATTGTGAATAACATGTTCTTTGCCCACCAGCTGA
TACCCAACTCTTGTGCAACTCATGACTTGCTGAGCGTGCTCCTGAACTGCAGCAGCGTGGACCTGGGACC
CACCCTGAGTCGCATGAAGGACTTCACCAAGGGTTTCAGCCCTGAGAGCAAAGGATATGCGATTGGCAAT
GCCCCGGAGTTGGCCAAGGCCCATAATAGCCATGCCAGGCCCGAGCCACGTCACCTCCCTGAGAAGCAGA
ATGGCCTTAGTGCAGTGCGGACCATGGAGGCGTTCCACTTTGTCAGCTATGTGCCTATCACAGGCCGGCT
CTTTGAGCTGGATGGGCTGAAGGTCTACCCCATTGACCATGGGCCCTGGGGGGAGGACGAGGAGTGGACA
GACAAGGCCCGGCGGGTCATCATGGAGCGTATCGGCCTCGCCACTGCAGGG
