>Addgene plasmid #78914 | HA-BAP1-A95D-GFP | addgene partial sequence | sequence record 150399 | EGFP-N 5'-CGTCGCCGTCCAGCTCGACCAG-3'
CCTTGCTCACCATGGTGGCGACCGGTGGATCCGCCTGGCGCTTGGCCTTGTAGGGGCGAGAGCGTTTCCG
CCGGTCAGGCTTCCTCTGCTTGTGGAGCCGGCCGATGCTGACCCCTTGGCGCCGCCGCACGGAGATGTTC
TGCTCCACTAGGTTGGCCAGCATGCCTTCCTGAGCCAGCATGGAGATAAAGGTGCAGATGAACTCATCGT
AGTTGTGGGTCCTTCTCTGGTCATCAATCTTGAACTTCTTCCTCTTCTCTACCTCCTCCTTGAGGCACGC
CTCATAGTTTGCAATCTCAGCCTCCACACACTTCAGCAGTGCCAGCAGCTCCTTGGGTGAGTATTTCTCC
CCACTCAAGGGCTCGCCAGGCCTCACCATCCCCGTCTTCTCTCTGCTGTCCGTGGCTTCCACGACCTCCT
TCTCCACTGGGCTGCTGGACCCCTGGCTGCCTTGGATTGGTCTGATGGAGGGCGAGGAACCCTTCCCACC
CTCTGTCAGCGCCAGGGGACTCAGCACCCCATCCTCAGCCAGGTGCAGCAGGCCTGTGCTGATGACAGGA
CCCAGATCACGGACAGCACGGTTGTAGCGTATGCAGTCAACACGCAGCAGGCTGTCATCCTCTCCAAAAA
GCACCTTGGAGATGTGGGAGGTGACAGGGCTGGAGGGCCGCGTCGGGTTGGCTGAGCGGATAGGCGAGCG
CAGTGGCGAGTTGAAAGCACTGCCGATCTCAGAGGCCGTGTCTGTACTCTCATTGCTGGGGGTGGGTGAG
GGCTGCGAGTGTGTGGGCACTGCCACAGCCGGACTCCCAGCCCCGCTGCTAGTCTTGATGGACAGAGGA
