[The description below was written by a language model from this plasmid's Addgene catalogue record.]
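Description:
HA-BAP1-A95D-GFP is a mammalian expression plasmid built on the Clontech pEGFP-N1 backbone (about 4.7 kb without insert). It is maintained in E. coli as a high-copy plasmid under kanamycin selection, and it carries a neomycin resistance marker that allows G418 selection of transfected mammalian cells. In pEGFP-N1-type vectors a single resistance cassette generally serves both purposes. No feature table accompanies the record, so individual backbone elements such as the origin of replication cannot be confirmed here.

The payload is human BAP1 (BRCA1-associated protein 1, a ubiquitin carboxy-terminal hydrolase family deubiquitinase) carrying the A95D point substitution. The coding sequence was inserted between the EcoRI and BamHI sites of the multiple cloning site; whether those sites survive is not recorded. Transcription is driven by the constitutive CMV promoter. An HA epitope tag sits at the N terminus of the insert, while the C terminus is fused in frame to the EGFP encoded by the backbone. The expressed protein is therefore HA-BAP1(A95D)-EGFP, which can be followed by fluorescence in live or fixed cells and detected or immunoprecipitated through the HA tag. The use of an SV40 polyA reverse sequencing primer suggests an SV40 polyadenylation signal lies downstream of the fusion.

The stated purpose is mammalian expression of the A95D mutant as an EGFP fusion. The associated publication addresses how germline BAP1 mutations impair its role in DNA double-strand break repair, so this construct most likely serves to compare the mutant's behaviour and function with wild-type BAP1 in that context.
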