Addgene plasmid #78914: HA-BAP1-A95D-GFP
Purpose: Mammalian expression of BAP1 with A95D and an EGFP fusion
Depositing lab: Michael Hendzel. Depositing organization: University of Alberta. Publication: Germline mutations in BAP1 impair its function in DNA double-strand break repair. Ismail IH, Davidson R, Gagne JP, Xu ZZ, Poirier GG, Hendzel MJ. Cancer Res. 2014 Aug 15;74(16):4282-94. doi: 10.1158/0008-5472.CAN-13-3109. Epub 2014 Jun 3. PubMed 24894717.
Backbone
  Vector backbone: pEGFP-N1
  Backbone manufacturer: Clontech
  Backbone size w/o insert (bp): 4700
  Vector type: Mammalian Expression
  Selectable markers: Neomycin (select with G418)
Growth in bacteria
  Bacterial resistance: Kanamycin, 50 μg/mL
  Growth temperature: 37°C
  Growth strain: DH5alpha
  Copy number: High Copy
Gene/Insert
  Gene/Insert name: BAP1
  Species: H. sapiens (human)
  Mutation: A95D
  Entrez Gene: BAP1 (a.k.a. HUCEP-13, KURIS, TPDS1, UBM2, UCHL2, UVM2, hucep-6)
  Promoter: CMV
  Tag / fusion protein: HA (N terminal on insert); EGFP (C terminal on backbone)
  Cloning method: Restriction Enzyme; 5′ cloning site EcoRI (unknown if destroyed); 3′ cloning site BamHI (unknown if destroyed)
  Sequencing primers: 5′ CMV-F; 3′ SV40pA-R
Terms and licenses: Academic/Nonprofit Terms; Industry Terms: Not Available to Industry
How to cite: HA-BAP1-A95D-GFP was a gift from Michael Hendzel (Addgene plasmid # 78914 ; http://n2t.net/addgene:78914 ; RRID:Addgene_78914)
